>Addgene plasmid #107532 | pTE3316 | addgene full sequence | sequence record 207259 | Addgene NGS Result
CGCTGAGTAGTGCGCGAGCAAAATTTAAGCTACAACAAGGCAAGGCTTGACCGACAATTGCGTACAAAAA
AGACATTGATTATTGACTAGTTATTAATAGTAATCAATTACGGGGTCATTAGTTCATAGCCCATATATGG
AGTTCCGCGTTACATAACTTACGGTAAATGGCCCGCCTGGCTGACCGCCCAACGACCCCCGCCCATTGAC
GTCAATAATGACGTATGTTCCCATAGTAACGCCAATAGGGACTTTCCATTGACGTCAATGGGTGGAGTAT
TTACGGTAAACTGCCCACTTGGCAGTACATCAAGTGTATCATATGCCAAGTACGCCCCCTATTGACGTCA
ATGACGGTAAATGGCCCGCCTGGCATTATGCCCAGTACATGACCTTATGGGACTTTCCTACTTGGCAGTA
CATCTACGTATTAGTCATCGCTATTACCATGGTGATGCGGTTTTGGCAGTACATCAATGGGCGTGGATAG
CGGTTTGACTCACGGGGATTTCCAAGTCTCCACCCCATTGACGTCAATGGGAGTTTGTTTTGGCACCAAA
ATCAACGGGACTTTCCAAAATGTCGTAACAACTCCGCCCCATTGACGCAAATGGGCGGTAGGCGTGTACG
GTGGGAGGTCTATATAAGCAGAGCTCTCTGGCTAACTAGAGAACCCACTGCTTACTGGCTTATCGAAATT
AATACGACTCACTATAGGGAGACCCAAGCTGGCTAGCGTTTAAACTTAAGCTTGGTACCGCCACCATGAG
CATCTACCAGGAGTTCGTCAACAAGTATTCACTGAGTAAGACACTGCGGTTCGAGCTGATCCCACAGGGC
AAGACACTGGAGAACATCAAGGCCCGAGGCCTGATTCTGGACGATGAGAAGCGGGCAAAAGACTATAAGA
AAGCCAAGCAGATCATTGATAAATACCACCAGTTCTTTATCGAGGAAATTCTGAGCTCCGTGTGCATCAG
TGAGGATCTGCTGCAGAATTACTCAGACGTGTACTTCAAGCTGAAGAAGAGCGACGATGACAACCTGCAG
AAGGACTTTAAGTCCGCCAAGGACACCATCAAGAAACAGATTAGCGAGTACATCAAGGACTCCGAAAAGT
TTAAAAATCTGTTCAACCAGAATCTGATCGATGCTAAGAAAGGCCAGGAGTCCGACCTGATCCTGTGGCT
GAAACAGTCTAAGGACAATGGGATTGAACTGTTCAAGGCTAACTCCGATATCACTGATATTGACGAGGCA
CTGGAAATCATCAAGAGCTTCAAGGGATGGACCACATACTTTAAAGGCTTCCACGAGAACCGCAAGAACG
TGTACTCCAGCAACGACATTCCTACCTCCATCATCTACCGAATCGTCGATGACAATCTGCCAAAGTTCCT
GGAGAACAAGGCCAAATATGAATCTCTGAAGGACAAAGCTCCCGAGGCAATTAATTACGAACAGATCAAG
AAAGATCTGGCTGAGGAACTGACATTCGATATCGACTATAAGACTAGCGAGGTGAACCAGAGGGTCTTTT
CCCTGGACGAGGTGTTTGAAATCGCCAATTTCAACAATTACCTGAACCAGTCCGGCATTACTAAATTCAA
TACCATCATTGGCGGGAAGTTTGTGAACGGGGAGAATACCAAGCGCAAGGGAATTAACGAATACATCAAT
CTGTATAGCCAGCAGATCAACGACAAAACTCTGAAGAAATACAAGATGTCTGTGCTGTTCAAACAGATCC
TGAGTGATACCGAGTCCAAGTCTTTTGTCATTGATAAACTGGAAGATGACTCAGACGTGGTCACTACCAT
GCAGAGCTTTTATGAGCAGATCGCCGCTTTCAAGACAGTGGAGGAAAAATCTATTAAGGAAACTCTGAGT
CTGCTGTTCGATGACCTGAAAGCCCAGAAGCTGGACCTGAGTAAGATCTACTTCAAAAACGATAAGAGTC
TGACAGACCTGTCACAGCAGGTGTTTGATGACTATTCCGTGATTGGGACCGCCGTCCTGGAGTACATTAC
ACAGCAGATCGCTCCAAAGAACCTGGATAATCCCTCTAAGAAAGAGCAGGAACTGATCGCTAAGAAAACC
GAGAAGGCAAAATATCTGAGTCTGGAAACAATTAAGCTGGCACTGGAGGAGTTCAACAAGCACAGGGATA
TTGACAAACAGTGCCGCTTTGAGGAAATCCTGGCCAACTTCGCAGCCATCCCCATGATTTTTGATGAGAT
CGCCCAGAACAAAGACAATCTGGCTCAGATCAGTATTAAGTACCAGAACCAGGGCAAGAAAGACCTGCTG
CAGGCTTCAGCAGAAGATGACGTGAAAGCCATCAAGGATCTGCTGGACCAGACCAACAATCTGCTGCACA
AGCTGAAAATCTTCCATATTAGTCAGTCAGAGGATAAGGCTAATATCCTGGATAAAGACGAACACTTCTA
CCTGGTGTTCGAGGAATGTTACTTCGAGCTGGCAAACATTGTCCCCCTGTATAACAAGATTAGGAACTAC
ATCACACAGAAGCCTTACTCTGACGAGAAGTTTAAACTGAACTTCGAAAATAGTACGCTAGCCAGGGGGT
GGGATAAGAACAAGGAGCCTGACAACACAGCTATCCTGTTCATCAAGGATGACAAGTACTATCTGGGAGT
GATGAATAAGAAAAACAATAAGATCTTCGATGACAAAGCCATTAAGGAGAACAAAGGGGAAGGATACAAG
AAAATCGTGTATAAGCTGCTGCCCGGCGCAAATAAGATGCTGCCTAGGGTGTTCTTCAGCGCCAAGAGTA
TCAAATTCTACAACCCATCCGAGGACATCCTGCGGATTAGAAATCACTCAACACATACTAAGAACGGGAG
CCCCCAGAAGGGATATGAGAAATTTGAGTTCAACATCGAGGATTGCAGGAAGTTTATTGACTTCTACAAG
CAGAGCATCTCCAAACACCCTGAATGGAAGGATTTTGGCTTCCGGTTTTCCGACACACAGAGATATAACT
CTATCGACGAGTTCTACCGCGAGGTGGAAAATCAGGGGTATAAGCTGACTTTTGAGAACATTTCTGAAAG
TTACATCGACAGCGTGGTCAATCAGGGAAAGCTGTACCTGTTCCAGATCTATAACAAAGATTTTTCAGCA
TACAGCAAGGGCAGACCAAACCTGCATACACTGTACTGGAAGGCCCTGTTCGATGAGAGGAATCTGCAGG
ACGTGGTCTATAAACTGAACGGAGAGGCCGAACTGTTTTACCGGAAGCAGTCTATTCCTAAGAAAATCAC
TCACCCAGCTAAGGAGGCCATCGCTAACAAGAACAAGGACAATCCTAAGAAAGAGAGCGTGTTCGAATAC
GATCTGATTAAGGACAAGCGGTTCACCGAAGATAAGTTCTTTTTCCATTGTCCAATCACCATTAACTTCA
AGTCAAGCGGCGCTAACAAGTTCAACGACGAGATCAATCTGCTGCTGAAGGAAAAAGCAAACGATGTGCA
CATCCTGAGCATTGACCGAGGAGAGCGGCATCTGGCCTACTATACCCTGGTGGATGGCAAAGGGAATATC
ATTAAGCAGGATACATTCAACATCATTGGCAATGACCGGATGAAAACCAACTACCACGATAAACTGGCTG
CAATCGAGAAGGATAGAGACTCAGCTAGGAAGGACTGGAAGAAAATCAACAACATTAAGGAGATGAAGGA
AGGCTATCTGAGCCAGGTGGTCCATGAGATTGCAAAGCTGGTCATCGAATACAATGCCATTGTGGTGTTC
GAGGATCTGAACTTCGGCTTTAAGAGGGGGCGCTTTAAGGTGGAAAAACAGGTCTATCAGAAGCTGGAGA
AAATGCTGATCGAAAAGCTGAATTACCTGGTGTTTAAAGATAACGAGTTCGACAAGACCGGAGGCGTCCT
GAGAGCCTACCAGCTGACAGCTCCCTTTGAAACTTTCAAGAAAATGGGAAAACAGACAGGCATCATCTAC
TATGTGCCAGCCGGATTCACTTCCAAGATCTGCCCCGTGACCGGCTTTGTCAACCAGCTGTACCCTAAAT
ATGAGTCAGTGAGCAAGTCCCAGGAATTTTTCAGCAAGTTCGATAAGATCTGTTATAATCTGGACAAGGG
GTACTTCGAGTTTTCCTTCGATTACAAGAACTTCGGCGACAAGGCCGCTAAGGGGAAATGGACCATTGCC
TCCTTCGGATCTCGCCTGATCAACTTTCGAAATTCCGATAAAAACCACAATTGGGACACTAGGGAGGTGT
ACCCAACCAAGGAGCTGGAAAAGCTGCTGAAAGACTACTCTATCGAGTATGGACATGGCGAATGCATCAA
GGCAGCCATCTGTGGCGAGAGTGATAAGAAATTTTTCGCCAAGCTGACCTCAGTGCTGAATACAATCCTG
CAGATGCGGAACTCAAAGACCGGGACAGAACTGGACTATCTGATTAGCCCCGTGGCTGATGTCAACGGAA
ACTTCTTCGACAGCAGACAGGCACCCAAAAATATGCCTCAGGATGCAGACGCCAACGGGGCCTACCACAT
CGGGCTGAAGGGACTGATGCTGCTGGGCCGGATCAAGAACAATCAGGAGGGGAAGAAGCTGAACCTGGTC
ATTAAGAACGAGGAATACTTCGAGTTTGTCCAGAATAGAAATAACAAAAGGCCGGCGGCCACGAAAAAGG
CCGGCCAGGCAAAAAAGAAAAAGGGATCCTACCCATACGATGTTCCAGATTACGCTTATCCCTACGACGT
GCCTGATTATGCATACCCATATGATGTCCCCGACTATGCCTAAGAATTCTGCAGATATCCAGCACAGTGG
CGGCCGCTCGAGTCTAGAGGGCCCGTTTAAACCCGCTGATCAGCCTCGACTGTGCCTTCTAGTTGCCAGC
CATCTGTTGTTTGCCCCTCCCCCGTGCCTTCCTTGACCCTGGAAGGTGCCACTCCCACTGTCCTTTCCTA
ATAAAATGAGGAAATTGCATCGCATTGTCTGAGTAGGTGTCATTCTATTCTGGGGGGTGGGGTGGGGCAG
GACAGCAAGGGGGAGGATTGGGAAGACAATAGCAGGCATGCTGGGGATGCGGTGGGCTCTATGGCTTCTG
AGGCGGAAAGAACCAGCTGGGGCTCTAGGGGGTATCCCC
[124 nt withheld, positions 5150-5273]
C
[91 nt withheld, positions 5275-5365]
A
[49 nt withheld, positions 5367-5415]
CCTTTGACGTTGGAGTCCACGTTCTTT
[37 nt withheld, positions 5443-5479]
ACCCTATCTCGGTCTATTCTTTTGATTTATAAGGGATTTTGCCGATTTCGGCCTATTGGTTAAAAAATGA
GCTGATTTAACAAAAATTTAACGCGAATTAATTCTGTGGAATGTGTGTCAGTTAGGGTGTGGAAAGTCCC
CAGGCTCCCCAGCAGGCAGAAGTATGCAAAGCATGCATCTCAATTAGTCAGCAACCAGGTGTGGAAAGTC
CCCAGGCTCCCCAGCAGGCAGAAGTATGCAAAGCATGCATCTCAATTAGTCAGCAACCATAGTCCCGCCC
CTAACTCCGCCCATCCCGCCCCTAACTCCGCCCAGTTCCGCCCATTCTCCGCCCCATGGCTGACTAATTT
TTTTTATTTATGCAGAGGCCGAGGCCGCCTCTGCCTCTGAGCTATTCCAGAAGTAGTGAGGAGGCTTTTT
TGGAGGCCTAGGCTTTTGCAAAAAGCTCCCGGGAGCTTGTATATCCATTTTCGGATCTGATCAAGAGACA
GGATGAGGATCGTTTCGCATGATTGAACAAGATGGATTGCACGCAGGTTCTCCGGCCGCTTGGGTGGAGA
GGCTATTCGGCTATGACTGGGCACAACAGACAATCGGCTGCTCTGATGCCGCCGTGTTCCGGCTGTCAGC
GCAGGGGCGCCCGGTTCTTTTTGTCAAGACCGACCTGTCCGGTGCCCTGAATGAACTGCAGGACGAGGCA
GCGCGGCTATCGTGGCTGGCCACGACGGGCGTTCCTTGCGCAGCTGTGCTCGACGTTGTCACTGAAGCGG
GAAGGGACTGGCTGCTATTGGGCGAAGTGCCGGGGCAGGATCTCCTGTCATCTCACCTTGCTCCTGCCGA
GAAAGTATCCATCATGGCTGATGCAATGCGGCGGCTGCATACGCTTGATCCGGCTACCTGCCCATTCGAC
CACCAAGCGAAACATCGCATCGAGCGAGCACGTACTCGGATGGAAGCCGGTCTTGTCGATCAGGATGATC
TGGACGAAGAGCATCAGGGGCTCGCGCCAGCCGAACTGTTCGCCAGGCTCAAGGCGCGCATGCCCGACGG
CGAGGATCTCGTCGTGACCCATGGCGATGCCTGCTTGCCGAATATCATGGTGGAAAATGGCCGCTTTTCT
GGATTCATCGACTGTGGCCGGCTGGGTGTGGCGGACCGCTATCAGGACATAGCGTTGGCTACCCGTGATA
TTGCTGAAGAGCTTGGCGGCGAATGGGCTGACCGCTTCCTCGTGCTTTACGGTATCGCCGCTCCCGATTC
GCAGCGCATCGCCTTCTATCGCCTTCTTGACGAGTTCTTCTGAGCGGGACTCTGGGGTTCGAAATGACCG
ACCAAGCGACGCCCAACCTGCCATCACGAGATTTCGATTCCACCGCCGCCTTCTATGAAAGGTTGGGCTT
CGGAATCGTTTTCCGGGACGCCGGCTGGATGATCCTCCAGCGCGGGGATCTCATGCTGGAGTTCTTCGCC
CACCCCAACTTGTTTATTGCAGCTTATAATGGTTACAAATAAAGCAATAGCATCACAAATTTCACAAATA
AAGCATTTTTTTCACTGCATTCTAGTTGTGGTTTGTCCAAACTCATCAATGTATCTTATCATGTCTGTAT
ACCGTCGACCTCTAGCTAGAGCTTGGCGTAATCATGGTCATAGCTGTTTCCTGTGTGAAATTGTTATCCG
CTCACAATTCCACACAACATACGAGCCGGAAGCATAAAGTGTAAAGCCTGGGGTGCCTAATGAGTGAGCT
AACTCACATTAATTGCGTTGCGCTCACTGCCCGCTTTCCAGTCGGGAAACCTGTCGTGCCAGCTGCATTA
ATGAATCGGCCAACGCGCGGGGAGAGGCGGTTTGCGTATTGGGCGCTCTTCCGCTTCCTCGCTCACTGAC
TCGCTGCGCTCGGTCGTTCGGCTGCGGCGAGCGGTATCAGCTCACTCAAAGGCGGTAATACGGTTATCCA
CAGAATCAGGGGATAACGCAGGAAAGAACATGTGAGCAAAAGGCCAGCAAAAGGCCAGGAACCGTAAAAA
GGCCGCGTTGCTGGCGTTTTTCCATAGGCTCCGCCCCCCTGACGAGCATCACAAAAATCGACGCTCAAGT
CAGAGGTGGCGAAACCCGACAGGACTATAAAGATACCAGGCGTTTCCCCCTGGAAGCTCCCTCGTGCGCT
CTCCTGTTCCGACCCTGCCGCTTACCGGATACCTGTCCGCCTTTCTCCCTTCGGGAAGCGTGGCGCTTTC
TCATAGCTCACGCTGTAGGTATCTCAGTTCGGTGTAGGTCGTTCGCTCCAAGCTGGGCTGTGTGCACGAA
CCCCCCGTTCAGCCCGACCGCTGCGCCTTATCCGGTAACTATCGTCTTGAGTCCAACCCGGTAAGACACG
ACTTATCGCCACTGGCAGCAGCCACTGGTAACAGGATTAGCAGAGCGAGGTATGTAGGCGGTGCTACAGA
GTTCTTGAAGTGGTGGCCTAACTACGGCTACACTAGAAGAACAGTATTTGGTATCTGCGCTCTGCTGAAG
CCAGTTACCTTCGGAAAAAGAGTTGGTAGCTCTTGATCCGGCAAACAAACCACCGCTGGTAGCGGTGGTT
TTTTTGTTTGCAAGCAGCAGATTACGCGCAGAAAAAAAGGATCTCAAGAAGATCCTTTGATCTTTTCTAC
GGGGTCTGACGCTCAGTGGAACGAAAACTCACGTTAAGGGATTTTGGTCATGAGATTATCAAAAAGGATC
TTCACCTAGATCCTTTTAAATTAAAAATGAAGTTTTAAATCAATCTAAAGTATATATGAGTAAACTTGGT
CTGACAGTTACCAATGCTTAATCAGTGAGGCACCTATCTCAGCGATCTGTCTATTTCGTTCATCCATAGT
TGCCTGACTCCCCGTCGTGTAGATAACTACGATACGGGAGGGCTTACCATCTGGCCCCAGTGCTGCAATG
ATACCGCGAGACCCACGCTCACCGGCTCCAGATTTATCAGCAATAAACCAGCCAGCCGGAAGGGCCGAGC
GCAGAAGTGGTCCTGCAACTTTATCCGCCTCCATCCAGTCTATTAATTGTTGCCGGGAAGCTAGAGTAAG
TAGTTCGCCAGTTAATAGTTTGCGCAACGTTGTTGCCATTGCTACAGGCATCGTGGTGTCACGCTCGTCG
TTTGGTATGGCTTCATTCAGCTCCGGTTCCCAACGATCAAGGCGAGTTACATGATCCCCCATGTTGTGCA
AAAAAGCGGTTAGCTCCTTCGGTCCTCCGATCGTTGTCAGAAGTAAGTTGGCCGCAGTGTTATCACTCAT
GGTTATGGCAGCACTGCATAATTCTCTTACTGTCATGCCATCCGTAAGATGCTTTTCTGTGACTGGTGAG
TACTCAACCAAGTCATTCTGAGAATAGTGTATGCGGCGACCGAGTTGCTCTTGCCCGGCGTCAATACGGG
ATAATACCGCGCCACATAGCAGAACTTTAAAAGTGCTCATCATTGGAAAACGTTCTTCGGGGCGAAAACT
CTCAAGGATCTTACCGCTGTTGAGATCCAGTTCGATGTAACCCACTCGTGCACCCAACTGATCTTCAGCA
TCTTTTACTTTCACCAGCGTTTCTGGGTGAGCAAAAACAGGAAGGCAAAATGCCGCAAAAAAGGGAATAA
GGGCGACACGGAAATGTTGAATACTCATACTCTTCCTTTTTCAATATTATTGAAGCATTTATCAGGGTTA
TTGTCTCATGAGCGGATACATATTTGAATGTATTTAGAAAAATAAACAAATAGGGGTTCCGCGCACATTT
CCCCGAAAAGTGCCACCTGACGTCGACGGATCGGGAGATCTCCCGATCCCCTATGGTGCACTCTCAGTAC
AATCTGCTCTGATGCCGCATAGTTAAGCCAGTATCTGCTCCCTGCTTGTGTGTTGGAGGT
Features (pLannotate 1.2.2; 22 found; start..end, strand, type, name):
     72..451     +  enhancer       CMV enhancer: human cytomegalovirus immediate early enhancer
    452..655     +  promoter       CMV promoter: human cytomegalovirus (CMV) immediate early promoter
    651..684     +  LTR            5' LTR (truncated) (fragment): truncated 5' long terminal repeat (LTR) from HIV-1
    700..718     +  promoter       T7 promoter: promoter for bacteriophage T7 RNA polymerase
    766..4665    +  CDS            cas12a: CS12A_FRATN - Also known as cpf1 From Francisella tularensis subsp. novicida (strain U112).
   4666..4713    +  CDS            nucleoplasmin NLS: bipartite nuclear localization signal from nucleoplasmin
   4720..4800    +  CDS            3xHA: three tandem HA epitope tags
   4880..5104    +  polyA_signal   bGH poly(A) signal: bovine growth hormone polyadenylation signal
   5108..5129    +  promoter       SV40 promoter (fragment): SV40 enhancer and early promoter
   5150..5578    +  rep_origin     f1 ori (sequence partly withheld): f1 bacteriophage origin of replication; arrow indicates direction of (+) strand synthesis
   5592..5921    +  promoter       SV40 promoter: SV40 enhancer and early promoter
   5988..6779    +  CDS            neo: KKA2_KLEPN - Also known as kan, nptII. Experimental evidence at protein level: Swiss-Prot protein existence level 1. Resistance to kanamycin, neomycin, paromomycin, ribostamycin, butirosin and gentamicin B. From Klebsiella pneumoniae.
   6803..6961    +  CDS            ble (fragment): BLE_KLEPN - Experimental evidence at protein level: Swiss-Prot protein existence level 1. Binding protein with a strong affinity to the bleomycin family of antibiotics. Binds to CL990; an antimitotic-antibiotic compound. From Klebsiella pneumoniae.
   6956..7077    +  polyA_signal   SV40 poly(A) signal: SV40 polyadenylation signal
   7150..7166    -  protein_bind   lac operator: The lac repressor binds to the lac operator to inhibit transcription in E. coli. This inhibition can be relieved by adding lactose or isopropyl-β-D-thiogalactopyranoside (IPTG). lac repressor encoded by lacI
   7174..7204    -  promoter       lac promoter: promoter for the E. coli lac operon
   7219..7240    -  protein_bind   CAP binding site: CAP binding activates transcription in the presence of cAMP. E. coli catabolite activator protein
   7253..7345    -  CDS            lacI (fragment): lac repressor; lacI; The lac repressor binds to the lac operator to inhibit transcription in E. coli. This inhibition can be relieved by adding lactose or isopropyl-β-D-thiogalactopyranoside (IPTG).
   7528..8116    -  rep_origin     ori: high-copy-number ColE1/pMB1/pBR322/pUC origin of replication
   8287..9147    -  CDS            AmpR: β-lactamase; bla; confers resistance to ampicillin, carbenicillin, and related antibiotics
   9148..9252    -  promoter       AmpR promoter: bla
   9311..9363    -  misc_feature   bom (fragment): basis of mobility region from pBR322
