[The description below was written by a language model from this plasmid's Addgene catalogue record and pLannotate feature annotations shown in this document.]
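Description:
pTE3316 is a mammalian expression plasmid built on the pcDNA3.1 backbone that produces a human codon-optimized Cpf1 (Cas12a) nuclease from Francisella novicida carrying the "RR" substitutions N607R and K671R, a variant engineered to alter PAM specificity. The roughly 4 kb insert is driven by the human cytomegalovirus immediate-early enhancer and promoter and terminated by the bovine growth hormone polyadenylation signal. A T7 promoter lies between the CMV promoter and the coding sequence, as is standard in this backbone, and could support in vitro transcription. The nuclease open reading frame is fused at its C terminus to a bipartite nucleoplasmin nuclear localization signal, which directs the protein to the nucleus, followed by a 3xHA epitope tag for immunodetection.

In bacteria the plasmid replicates from a high-copy ColE1/pUC-type origin and is selected with ampicillin through the β-lactamase gene; an f1 origin is also present. For mammalian cells, an SV40 early promoter drives the neomycin phosphotransferase gene with an SV40 polyadenylation signal, allowing G418 selection of stable transfectants. Short annotated fragments (HIV-1 LTR, ble, lacI, bom, and lac promoter/operator elements) appear to be backbone remnants or partial matches rather than functional parts of the design. No crRNA expression cassette is annotated, so the guide RNA would presumably be supplied from a separate construct. The sequenced record is 9,389 nt, slightly shorter than the catalogued total size of 9,443 bp. According to the record, the plasmid is used to express the FnCpf1 RR variant in mammalian cells, in the context of comparing the activities and PAM preferences of Cpf1 nucleases and their altered-specificity variants.
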