Addgene plasmid #107532: pTE3316
Purpose: Expresses human codon optimized FnCpf1(RR mutant) in mammalian cells.
Depositing lab: Ervin Welker. Depositing organization: HUN-REN Biological Research Centre Szeged (HUN-REN Szegedi Biológiai Kutatóközpont). Publication: Mb- and FnCpf1 nucleases are active in mammalian cells: activities and PAM preferences of four wild-type Cpf1 nucleases and of their altered PAM specificity variants. Toth E, Czene BC, Kulcsar PI, Krausz SL, Talas A, Nyeste A, Varga E, Huszar K, Weinhardt N, Ligeti Z, Borsy AE, Fodor E, Welker E. Nucleic Acids Res. 2018 Sep 20. pii: 5103950. doi: 10.1093/nar/gky815. PubMed 30239882.
Backbone
  Vector backbone: pcDNA3.1
  Backbone size w/o insert (bp): 5406
  Total vector size (bp): 9443
  Vector type: Mammalian Expression
  Selectable markers: Neomycin (select with G418)
Growth in bacteria
  Bacterial resistance: Ampicillin, 100 μg/mL
  Growth temperature: 37°C
  Growth strain: DH5alpha
  Copy number: High Copy
Gene/Insert
  Gene/Insert name: hFnCpf1(RR) (alt name: human codon optimized Francisella novicida Cpf1 nuclease (RR mutant))
  Insert size (bp): 4038
  Mutation: N607R, K671R
  Promoter: CMV
  Tag / fusion protein: NLS (C terminal on insert); 3xHA (C terminal on insert)
  Cloning method: Unknown
  Sequencing primers: 5′ CGCAAATGGGCGGTAGGCGTG; 3′ TAGAAGGCACAGTCGAGG
Terms and licenses: Academic/Nonprofit Terms; Industry Terms: Not Available to Industry
How to cite: pTE3316 was a gift from Ervin Welker (Addgene plasmid # 107532 ; http://n2t.net/addgene:107532 ; RRID:Addgene_107532)
